LOCUS       Exported 7349 bp ds-DNA circular SYN 12-MAY-2021
DEFINITION  phosphatase-dead control for 5HT6-YFP-Inpp5e, CAAX-null.
ACCESSION   .
VERSION     .
KEYWORDS    5HT6-YFP-Inpp5e(D477N)
SOURCE      synthetic DNA construct
  ORGANISM  synthetic DNA construct
REFERENCE   1 (bases 1 to 7349)
  AUTHORS   Phua SC, Chiba S, Suzuki M, Su E, Roberson EC, Pusapati GV, Setou M,
            Rohatgi R, Reiter JF, Ikegami K, Inoue T
  TITLE     Dynamic Remodeling of Membrane Composition Drives Cell Cycle through
            Primary Cilia Excision.
  JOURNAL   Cell. 2017 Jan 12;168(1-2):264-279.e15. doi:
            10.1016/j.cell.2016.12.032. Epub 2017 Jan 12.
  PUBMED    28086093
REFERENCE   2 (bases 1 to 7349)
  AUTHORS   .
  TITLE     Direct Submission
  JOURNAL   Exported May 12, 2021 from SnapGene Server 1.1.58
            http://www.snapgene.com
FEATURES             Location/Qualifiers
     source          1..7349
                     /organism="synthetic DNA construct"
                     /mol_type="other DNA"
     rep_origin      6..594
                     /direction=RIGHT
                     /label=ori
                     /note="high-copy-number ColE1/pMB1/pBR322/pUC origin of
                     replication"
     primer_bind     495..514
                     /label=pBR322ori-F
                     /note="pBR322 origin, forward primer"
     enhancer        769..1072
                     /label=CMV enhancer
                     /note="human cytomegalovirus immediate early enhancer"
     promoter        1073..1276
                     /label=CMV promoter
                     /note="human cytomegalovirus (CMV) immediate early
                     promoter"
     primer_bind     1227..1247
                     /label=CMV-F
                     /note="Human CMV immediate early promoter, forward primer"
     regulatory      1305..1314
                     /regulatory_class="other"
                     /note="vertebrate consensus sequence for strong initiation
                     of translation (Kozak, 1987)"
     regulatory      2661..2670
                     /regulatory_class="other"
                     /note="vertebrate consensus sequence for strong initiation
                     of translation (Kozak, 1987)"
     CDS             2667..3383
                     /codon_start=1
                     /product="enhanced YFP"
                     /label=EYFP
                     /note="mammalian codon-optimized"
                     /translation="MVSKGEELFTGVVPILVELDGDVNGHKFSVSGEGEGDATYGKLTL
                     KFICTTGKLPVPWPTLVTTFGYGLQCFARYPDHMKQHDFFKSAMPEGYVQERTIFFKDD
                     GNYKTRAEVKFEGDTLVNRIELKGIDFKEDGNILGHKLEYNYNSHNVYIMADKQKNGIK
                     VNFKIRHNIEDGSVQLADHYQQNTPIGDGPVLLPDNHYLSYQSALSKDPNEKRDHMVLL
                     EFVTAAGITLGMDELYK"
     primer_bind     complement(2712..2733)
                     /label=EGFP-N
                     /note="EGFP, reverse primer"
     primer_bind     complement(2973..2992)
                     /label=EXFP-R
                     /note="For distinguishing EGFP variants, reverse primer"
     primer_bind     3320..3341
                     /label=EGFP-C
                     /note="EGFP, forward primer"
     polyA_signal    4845..4966
                     /label=SV40 poly(A) signal
                     /note="SV40 polyadenylation signal"
     primer_bind     complement(4882..4901)
                     /label=SV40pA-R
                     /note="SV40 polyA, reverse primer"
     primer_bind     4936..4955
                     /label=EBV-rev
                     /note="SV40 polyA terminator, reverse primer"
     rep_origin      complement(4973..5428)
                     /direction=LEFT
                     /label=f1 ori
                     /note="f1 bacteriophage origin of replication; arrow
                     indicates direction of (+) strand synthesis"
     primer_bind     complement(5110..5131)
                     /label=F1ori-F
                     /note="F1 origin, forward primer"
     primer_bind     5322..5341
                     /label=F1ori-R
                     /note="F1 origin, reverse primer"
     promoter        5455..5559
                     /gene="bla"
                     /label=AmpR promoter
     promoter        5561..5918
                     /label=SV40 promoter
                     /note="SV40 enhancer and early promoter"
     primer_bind     complement(5584..5604)
                     /label=pBABE 3'
                     /note="SV40 enhancer, reverse primer for pBABE vectors"
     rep_origin      5769..5904
                     /label=SV40 ori
                     /note="SV40 origin of replication"
     primer_bind     5831..5850
                     /label=SV40pro-F
                     /note="SV40 promoter/origin, forward primer"
     CDS             5953..6747
                     /codon_start=1
                     /gene="aph(3')-II (or nptII)"
                     /product="aminoglycoside phosphotransferase from Tn5"
                     /label=NeoR/KanR
                     /note="confers resistance to neomycin, kanamycin, and G418
                     (Geneticin(R))"
                     /translation="MIEQDGLHAGSPAAWVERLFGYDWAQQTIGCSDAAVFRLSAQGRP
                     VLFVKTDLSGALNELQDEAARLSWLATTGVPCAAVLDVVTEAGRDWLLLGEVPGQDLLS
                     SHLAPAEKVSIMADAMRRLHTLDPATCPFDHQAKHRIERARTRMEAGLVDQDDLDEEHQ
                     GLAPAELFARLKASMPDGEDLVVTHGDACLPNIMVENGRFSGFIDCGRLGVADRYQDIA
                     LATRDIAEELGGEWADRFLVLYGIAAPDSQRIAFYRLLDEFF"
     primer_bind     complement(6007..6026)
                     /label=Neo-R
                     /note="Neomycin resistance gene, reverse primer"
     primer_bind     6617..6636
                     /label=Neo-F
                     /note="Neomycin resistance gene, forward primer"
     primer_bind     complement(6935..6954)
                     /label=TK-pA-R
                     /note="Thymidine kinase polyA, reverse primer"
     polyA_signal    6979..7026
                     /label=HSV TK poly(A) signal
                     /note="herpes simplex virus thymidine kinase
                     polyadenylation signal (Cole and Stacy, 1985)"
ORIGIN
        1 tcttcttgag atcctttttt tctgcgcgta atctgctgct tgcaaacaaa aaaaccaccg
       61 ctaccagcgg tggtttgttt gccggatcaa gagctaccaa ctctttttcc gaaggtaact
      121 ggcttcagca gagcgcagat accaaatact gttcttctag tgtagccgta gttaggccac
      181 cacttcaaga actctgtatc accgcctaca tacctcgctc tgctaatcct gttaccagtg
      241 gctgctgcca gtggcgataa gtcgtgtctt accgggttgg actcaagacg atagttaccg
      301 gataaggcgc agcggtcggg ctgaacgggg ggttcgtgca cacagcccag cttggagcga
      361 acgacctaca ccgaactgag atacctacag cgtgagctat gagaaagcgc cacgcttccc
      421 gaagggagaa aggcggacag gtatccggta agcggcaggg tcggaacagg agagcgcacg
      481 agggagcttc cagggggaaa cgcctggtat ctttatagtc ctgtcgggtt tcgccacctc
      541 tgacttgagc gtcgattttt gtgatgctcg tcaggggggc ggagcctatg gaaaaacgcc
      601 agcaacgcgg cctttttacg gttcctggcc ttttgctggc cttttgctca catgttcttt
      661 cctgcgttat cccctgattc tgtggataac cgtattaccg ccatgcatta gttattaata
      721 gtaatcaatt acggggtcat tagttcatag cccatatatg gagttccgcg ttacataact
      781 tacggtaaat ggcccgcctg gctgaccgcc caacgacccc cgcccattga cgtcaataat
      841 gacgtatgtt cccatagtaa cgccaatagg gactttccat tgacgtcaat gggtggagta
      901 tttacggtaa actgcccact tggcagtaca tcaagtgtat catatgccaa gtacgccccc
      961 tattgacgtc aatgacggta aatggcccgc ctggcattat gcccagtaca tgaccttatg
     1021 ggactttcct acttggcagt acatctacgt attagtcatc gctattacca tggtgatgcg
     1081 gttttggcag tacatcaatg ggcgtggata gcggtttgac tcacggggat ttccaagtct
     1141 ccaccccatt gacgtcaatg ggagtttgtt ttggcaccaa aatcaacggg actttccaaa
     1201 atgtcgtaac aactccgccc cattgacgca aatgggcggt aggcgtgtac ggtgggaggt
     1261 ctatataagc agagctggtt tagtgaaccg tcagatccgc tagcgccacc atggttccag
     1321 agcccggccc tgtcaacagt agcaccccag cctggggccc cgggccaccg ccagccccag
     1381 ggggcagcgg ctgggtggcc gctgcgctgt gcgtggtcat cgtgctgacg gcagccgcca
     1441 attcgctgct gatcgcgctc atctgcacgc agcccgcgct gcgcaacacg tctaacttct
     1501 tcctggtgtc gctcttcacg tcggacctga tggtgggatt ggtggtgatg cccccagcca
     1561 tgctgaacgc gctgtatggg cgctgggtac tagctcgcgg cctctgtctg ctttggaccg
     1621 ccttcgacgt gatgtgctgc agcgcctcca ttctcaacct ctgcctcatc agcctggacc
     1681 gctacctgct catcctctcg ccgctgcgct acaagctgcg catgacagcc ccgcgtgccc
     1741 tggcgctcat cctgggtgcc tggagcctcg ccgcgctggc ctccttcctg cccctcttgc
     1801 tgggctggca tgaactgggc aaagctcgaa catctgcccc gggccagtgc cgcctattgg
     1861 ccagcctgcc ttatgtcctc gtggcgtccg gcgtcacctt tttcctgcct tcgggtgcca
     1921 tctgcttcac ctactgcagg atcttgctgg ctgcccgcaa gcaggcggtg caagtggcct
     1981 cgctcaccac gggcacggct acggctggcc aggccttgga aaccttgcag gtgcccagga
     2041 caccacgccc agggatggag tctgctgaca gtaggcgtct gaccaccaag catagcagga
     2101 aggccttgaa ggccagcctg accctcggca tcctgctgag catgttcttt gtcacctggc
     2161 tgcccttctt tgtggccagc atagctcagg ccgtatgtga ctgcatctct ccaggtctct
     2221 tcgatgtcct cacatggctg ggatactgta atagcaccat gaaccctatc atctatcccc
     2281 tcttcatgcg ggacttcaag agggccctgg gcaggttcgt gccgtgtgtc cactgtcccc
     2341 cggagcaccg ggccagcccc gcctccccct ccatgtggac ctctcacagt ggtgccaggc
     2401 caggcctcag cctgcagcag gtgctgcccc tgcctctgcc acccaactca gattcagact
     2461 cagcttcagg gggcacctcg ggcctgcagc tcacagccca gcttttgctg cctggagagg
     2521 cgacccggga ccccccgcca cccaccaggg cccctactgt ggtcaacttc ttcgtcacag
     2581 actctgtgga gcctgagata cggcagcatc cacttggttc ccccatgaac agtgctggtg
     2641 gtagcgcagg aggaccggtc gccaccatgg tgagcaaggg cgaggagctg ttcaccgggg
     2701 tggtgcccat cctggtcgag ctggacggcg acgtaaacgg ccacaagttc agcgtgtccg
     2761 gcgagggcga gggcgatgcc acctacggca agctgaccct gaagttcatc tgcaccaccg
     2821 gcaagctgcc cgtgccctgg cccaccctcg tgaccacctt cggctacggc ctgcagtgct
     2881 tcgcccgcta ccccgaccac atgaagcagc acgacttctt caagtccgcc atgcccgaag
     2941 gctacgtcca ggagcgcacc atcttcttca aggacgacgg caactacaag acccgcgccg
     3001 aggtgaagtt cgagggcgac accctggtga accgcatcga gctgaagggc atcgacttca
     3061 aggaggacgg caacatcctg gggcacaagc tggagtacaa ctacaacagc cacaacgtct
     3121 atatcatggc cgacaagcag aagaacggca tcaaggtgaa cttcaagatc cgccacaaca
     3181 tcgaggacgg cagcgtgcag ctcgccgacc actaccagca gaacaccccc atcggcgacg
     3241 gccccgtgct gctgcccgac aaccactacc tgagctacca gtccgccctg agcaaagacc
     3301 ccaacgagaa gcgcgatcac atggtcctgc tggagttcgt gaccgccgcc gggatcactc
     3361 tcggcatgga cgagctgtac aagtccggac tcagatctcg agctcaagct tcgaattcgt
     3421 cggatcttgc agactacaag ctccgcgcgc agccgctcct ggtgcgggcc cacagcagcc
     3481 tgggccccgg ccggccgcgg agccccctgg cctgcgacga ctgttccctt cgctcggcca
     3541 aatcctcctt cagcctcctg gcgcccatcc gcagcaagga cgtccgcagc aggagttacc
     3601 tggagggcag cctcctggcc agcggggccc tgttgggggc ggatgagctg gcccgctact
     3661 tcccagaccg gaacgtggca ctcttcgtgg ccacctggaa catgcagggc cagaaggagc
     3721 tcccgcccag cctggacgag ttcctgctcc cagccgaggc cgactatgcc caggacctgt
     3781 atgtcatcgg ggtccaggag ggctgttctg acaggcggga gtgggagact cgtctgcagg
     3841 agacgctggg cccgcactat gtgctgctgt cctcggcggc ccacggcgtg ctctacatgt
     3901 cgctcttcat ccgcagggac ctcatctggt tctgctcaga ggtggagtgc tccacggtga
     3961 ccacacgcat cgtgtctcag atcaagacca agggggcctt gggcatcagc ttcacctttt
     4021 ttggcacttc cttcctcttc atcacgtccc acttcacctc aggtgacggg aaggtggcgg
     4081 agcggctgct ggactacacc aggactgtac aagccctggt cctgcccaga aatgtgcccg
     4141 acaccaaccc ctatcgctcc agcgcagcgg acgtcaccac ccgcttcgat gaggtgttct
     4201 ggtttggaaa cttcaacttc cgcctgagtg gcgggcgcac agtcgtggac gccctcctgt
     4261 gccagggcct ggtggtggac gtgccggcgc tgctgcagca cgaccagctc atccgggaga
     4321 tgcggaaagg gtccatcttc aagggcttcc aggagccgga catccacttc ctcccatcat
     4381 acaagtttga catcgggaag gacacgtacg acagcacctc caagcagagg acgccctcat
     4441 acacggaccg cgtcttgtac agaagccgcc acaagggtga catctgtcct gtgagctact
     4501 cttcctgccc cgggatcaag acgtccgacc accgccctgt gtatggcctc ttccgggtga
     4561 aagtgaggcc ggggcgagac aacattccgt tggcagctgg caaatttgat agagaactgt
     4621 acttactagg aattaaaaga cggatttcga aggagattca gaggcagcaa gcactacaga
     4681 gtcagaactc cagcaccatc gcctccgttt cttgaggatc caccggatct agataactga
     4741 tcataatcag ccataccaca tttgtagagg ttttacttgc tttaaaaaac ctcccacacc
     4801 tccccctgaa cctgaaacat aaaatgaatg caattgttgt tgttaacttg tttattgcag
     4861 cttataatgg ttacaaataa agcaatagca tcacaaattt cacaaataaa gcattttttt
     4921 cactgcattc tagttgtggt ttgtccaaac tcatcaatgt atcttaaggc gtaaattgta
     4981 agcgttaata ttttgttaaa attcgcgtta aatttttgtt aaatcagctc attttttaac
     5041 caataggccg aaatcggcaa aatcccttat aaatcaaaag aatagaccga gatagggttg
     5101 agtgttgttc cagtttggaa caagagtcca ctattaaaga acgtggactc caacgtcaaa
     5161 ggnnnnnnnn nnnnnnnnnn nnnnnnnnnn nnnnnnnnnn nnnnnnnnnn ntnnnnnnnn
     5221 nnnnnnnnnn nnnnnnnnnn nnnnnnnnnn nnnnnnnnnn nnnnnnnnnn nnnnnnnnnn
     5281 nnnnnnnnnn nnnnnnnnnn nnngnnnnnn nnnnnnnnnn nnnnnnnnnn nnnnnnnnnn
     5341 nnnnnnnnnn nnnnnnnnnn nnnnnnnnnn nnnnnnnnnn nnnnnnnnnn nnnnnnnnnn
     5401 nnnnnnnnnn nnnnnnnnnn nnnnnnnnca ggtggcactt ttcggggaaa tgtgcgcgga
     5461 acccctattt gtttattttt ctaaatacat tcaaatatgt atccgctcat gagacaataa
     5521 ccctgataaa tgcttcaata atattgaaaa aggaagagtc ctgaggcgga aagaaccagc
     5581 tgtggaatgt gtgtcagtta gggtgtggaa agtccccagg ctccccagca ggcagaagta
     5641 tgcaaagcat gcatctcaat tagtcagcaa ccaggtgtgg aaagtcccca ggctccccag
     5701 caggcagaag tatgcaaagc atgcatctca attagtcagc aaccatagtc ccgcccctaa
     5761 ctccgcccat cccgccccta actccgccca gttccgccca ttctccgccc catggctgac
     5821 taattttttt tatttatgca gaggccgagg ccgcctcggc ctctgagcta ttccagaagt
     5881 agtgaggagg cttttttgga ggcctaggct tttgcaaaga tcgatcaaga gacaggatga
     5941 ggatcgtttc gcatgattga acaagatgga ttgcacgcag gttctccggc cgcttgggtg
     6001 gagaggctat tcggctatga ctgggcacaa cagacaatcg gctgctctga tgccgccgtg
     6061 ttccggctgt cagcgcaggg gcgcccggtt ctttttgtca agaccgacct gtccggtgcc
     6121 ctgaatgaac tgcaagacga ggcagcgcgg ctatcgtggc tggccacgac gggcgttcct
     6181 tgcgcagctg tgctcgacgt tgtcactgaa gcgggaaggg actggctgct attgggcgaa
     6241 gtgccggggc aggatctcct gtcatctcac cttgctcctg ccgagaaagt atccatcatg
     6301 gctgatgcaa tgcggcggct gcatacgctt gatccggcta cctgcccatt cgaccaccaa
     6361 gcgaaacatc gcatcgagcg agcacgtact cggatggaag ccggtcttgt cgatcaggat
     6421 gatctggacg aagagcatca ggggctcgcg ccagccgaac tgttcgccag gctcaaggcg
     6481 agcatgcccg acggcgagga tctcgtcgtg acccatggcg atgcctgctt gccgaatatc
     6541 atggtggaaa atggccgctt ttctggattc atcgactgtg gccggctggg tgtggcggac
     6601 cgctatcagg acatagcgtt ggctacccgt gatattgctg aagagcttgg cggcgaatgg
     6661 gctgaccgct tcctcgtgct ttacggtatc gccgctcccg attcgcagcg catcgccttc
     6721 tatcgccttc ttgacgagtt cttctgagcg ggactctggg gttcgaaatg accgaccaag
     6781 cgacgcccaa cctgccatca cgagatttcg attccaccgc cgccttctat gaaaggttgg
     6841 gcttcggaat cgttttccgg gacgccggct ggatgatcct ccagcgcggg gatctcatgc
     6901 tggagttctt cgcccaccct agggggaggc taactgaaac acggaaggag acaataccgg
     6961 aaggaacccg cgctatgacg gcaataaaaa gacagaataa aacgcacggt gttgggtcgt
     7021 ttgttcataa acgcggggtt cggtcccagg gctggcactc tgtcgatacc ccaccgagac
     7081 cccattgggg ccaatacgcc cgcgtttctt ccttttcccc accccacccc ccaagttcgg
     7141 gtgaaggccc agggctcgca gccaacgtcg gggcggcagg ccctgccata gcctcaggtt
     7201 actcatatat actttagatt gatttaaaac ttcattttta atttaaaagg atctaggtga
     7261 agatcctttt tgataatctc atgaccaaaa tcccttaacg tgagttttcg ttccactgag
     7321 cgtcagaccc cgtagaaaag atcaaagga
//
